>Addgene plasmid #218752 | pAAV-hSyn-ConVERGD-ConFonvCon-eGFP-W3SL | addgene full sequence | sequence record 432141 | Addgene NGS Result
CTTGCCCGGCGTCAATACGGGATAATACCGCGCCACATAGCAGAACTTTAAAAGTGCTCATCATTGGAAA
ACGTTCTTCGGGGCGAAAACTCTCAAGGATCTTACCGCTGTTGAGATCCAGTTCGATGTAACCCACTCGT
GCACCCAACTGATCTTCAGCATCTTTTACTTTCACCAGCGTTTCTGGGTGAGCAAAAACAGGAAGGCAAA
ATGCCGCAAAAAAGGGAATAAGGGCGACACGGAAATGTTGAATACTCATACTCTTCCTTTTTCAATATTA
TTGAAGCATTTATCAGGGTTATTGTCTCATGAGCGGATACATATTTGAATGTATTTAGAAAAATAAACAA
ATAGGGGTTCCGCGCACATTTCCCCGAAAAGTGCCACCTGACGTCTAAGAAACCATTATTATCATGACAT
TAACCTATAAAAATAGGCGTATCACGAGGCCCTTTTGTCTCGCGCGTTTCGGTGATGACGGTGAAAACCT
CTGACACATGCAGCTCCCGGAGACTGTCACAGCTTGTCTGTAAGCGGATGCCGGGAGCAGACAAGCCCGT
CAGGGCGCGTCAGCGGGTGTTGGCGGGTGTCGGGGCTGGCTTAACTATGCGGCATCAGAGCAGATTGTAC
TGAGAGTGCACCATATGCGGTGTGAAATACCGCACAGATGCGTAAGGAGAAAATACCGCATCAGGCGCCA
TTCGCCATTCAGGCTGCGCAACTGTTGGGAAGGGCGATCGGTGCGGGCCTCTTCGCTATTACGCCAGCTG
GCGAAAGGGGGATGTGCTGCAAGGCGATTAAGTTGGGTAACGCCAGGGTTTTCCCAGTCACGACGTTGTA
AAACGACGGCCAGTGAATTGACGCGTATTGGGATCCAATCCTGCAGGCAGCTGCGCGCTCGCTCGCTCAC
TGAGGCCGCCCGGGCGTCGGGCGACCTTTGGTCGCCCGGCCTCAGTGAGCGAGCGAGCGCGCAGAGAGGG
AGTGGCCAACTCCATCACTAGGGGTTCCTGCGGCCGCAGATGCTGCACGGGCCCGCGATCGCAGTGCAAG
TGGGTTTTAGGACCAGGATGAGGCGGGGTGGGGGTGCCTACCTGACGACCGACCCCGACCCACTGGACAA
GCACCCAACCCCCATTCCCCAAATTGCGCATCCCCTATCAGAGAGGGGGAGGGGAAACAGGATGCGGCGA
GGCGCGTGCGCACTGCCAGCTTCAGCACCGCGGACAGTGCCTTCGCCCCCGCCTGGCGGCGCGCGCCACC
GCCGCCTCAGCACTGAAGGCGCGCTGACGTCACTCGCCGGTCCCCCGCAAACTCCCCTTCCCGGCCACCT
TGGTCGCGTCCGCGCCGCCGCCGGCCCAGCCGGACCGCACCACGCGAGGCGCGAGATAGGGGGGCACGGG
CGCGACCATCTGCGCTGCGGCGCCGGCGACTCAGCGCTGCCTCAGTCTGCGGTGGGCAGCGGAGGAGTCG
TGTCGTGCCTGAGAGCGCAGGGTACCGCTAGCACTAGTACCGGTCTCGAGGCCACCATGGTGAGCAAGGG
CGAGGAGCTGTTCACCGGGGTGGTGCCCATCCTGGTCGAGCTGGACGGCGACGTAAACGGCCACAAGTTC
AGCGTGTCCGGCGAGGGCGAGGGCGATGCCACCTACGGCAAGCTGACCCTGAAGTTCATCTGCACCACCG
GCAAGCTGCCCGTGCCCTGGCCCACCCTCGTGACCACCCTGACCTACGGCGTGCAGTGCTTCAGCCGCTA
CCCCGACCACATGAAGCAGCACGACTTCTTCAAGTCCGCCATGCCCGAAGGCTACGTCCAGGAGCGCACC
ATCTTCTTCAAGGACGACGGCAACTACAAGACCCGCGCCGAGGTGAAGTTCGAGGGCGACACCCTGGTGA
ACCGCATCGAGCTGAAGGGCATCGACTTCAAGGAGGACGGCAACATCCTGGGGCACAAGCTGGAGTACAA
CTACAACAGCCACAACGTCTATATCATGGCCGACAAGCAGAAGAACGGCATCAAGGTGAACTTCAAGATC
CGCCACAACATCGAGGACGGCAGCGTGCAGCTCGCCGACCACTACCAGCAGAACACCCCCATCGGCGACG
GCCCCGTGCTGCTGCCCGACAACCACTACCTGAGCACCCAGTCCGCCCTGAGCAAAGACCCCAACGAGAA
GCGCGATCACATGGTCCTGCTGGAGTTCGTGACCGCCGCCGGGATCACTCTCGGCATGGACGAGCTGTAC
AAGTAAGAATTCATGCATGCTATAACTTCGTATAGCATACATTATACGAAGTTATTTTCTTTCTTTGCGC
GTCCTGGATTCGCGGAAACGCGTACATCCAGCTGACGAGTCCCAAATAGGACGAAACGCGCTTTTCTTTT
TGTTTTTATAACTTCGTATAGCATACATTATACGAAGTTATGAAGTTCCTATTCCGAAGTTCCTATTCTC
TAGAAAGTATAGGAACTTCTTTCTTTCTTTGCGCGTCCTGGATTCGCGGAAACGCGTACATCCAGCTGAC
GAGTCCCAAATAGGACGAAACGCGCTTTTCTTTTTGTTTTTGAAGTTACTATTCCGAAGTTCCTATTCTC
TAGAAAGTATAGGAACTTCTCAATTTCTGAGAACTGTCATTCTCGGAAATTGATTTCTTTCTTTGCGCGT
CCTGGATTCGCGGAAACGCGTACATCCAGCTGACGAGTCCCAAATAGGACGAAACGCGCTTTTCTTTTTG
TTTTTTCAATTTCTGAGAACTGTCATTCTCGGAAATTGACGTACGCAAGCTTTCTAGAGCTTAGCCGATT
CGATATTCGATGCCCGAGATAATCAACCTCTGGATTACAAAATTTGTGAAAGATTGACTGGTATTCTTAA
CTATGTTGCTCCTTTTACGCTATGTGGATACGCTGCTTTAATGCCTTTGTATCATGCTATTGCTTCCCGT
ATGGCTTTCATTTTCTCCTCCTTGTATAAATCCTGGTTAGTTCTTGCCACGGCGGAACTCATCGCCGCCT
GCCTTGCCCGCTGCTGGACAGGGGCTCGGCTGTTGGGCACTGACAATTCCGTGGTGTTTATTTGTGAAAT
TTGTGATGCTATTGCTTTATTTGTAACCATCTAGCTTTATTTGTGAAATTTGTGATGCTATTGCTTTATT
TGTAACCATTATAAGCTGCAATAAACAAGTTAACAACAACAATTGCATTCATTTTATGTTTCAGGTTCAG
GGGGAGATGTGGGAGGTTTTTTAAAGCGGCCGGTAACCGGAGCTCCAGGAACCCCTAGTGATGGAGTTGG
CCACTCCCTCTCTGCGCGCTCGCTCGCTCACTGAGGCCGGGCGACCAAAGGTCGCCCGACGCCCGGGCTT
TGCCCGGGCGGCCTCAGTGAGCGAGCGAGCGCGCAGCTGCCTGCAGGATTGGATCCCAATGGCGCGCCGA
GCTTGGCGTAATCATGGTCATAGCTGTTTCCTGTGTGAAATTGTTATCCGCTCACAATTCCACACAACAT
ACGAGCCGGAAGCATAAAGTGTAAAGCCTGGGGTGCCTAATGAGTGAGCTAACTCACATTAATTGCGTTG
CGCTCACTGCCCGCTTTCCAGTCGGGAAACCTGTCGTGCCAGCTGCATTAATGAATCGGCCAACGCGCGG
GGAGAGGCGGTTTGCGTATTGGGCGCTCTTCCGCTTCCTCGCTCACTGACTCGCTGCGCTCGGTCGTTCG
GCTGCGGCGAGCGGTATCAGCTCACTCAAAGGCGGTAATACGGTTATCCACAGAATCAGGGGATAACGCA
GGAAAGAACATGTGAGCAAAAGGCCAGCAAAAGGCCAGGAACCGTAAAAAGGCCGCGTTGCTGGCGTTTT
TCCATAGGCTCCGCCCCCCTGACGAGCATCACAAAAATCGACGCTCAAGTCAGAGGTGGCGAAACCCGAC
AGGACTATAAAGATACCAGGCGTTTCCCCCTGGAAGCTCCCTCGTGCGCTCTCCTGTTCCGACCCTGCCG
CTTACCGGATACCTGTCCGCCTTTCTCCCTTCGGGAAGCGTGGCGCTTTCTCATAGCTCACGCTGTAGGT
ATCTCAGTTCGGTGTAGGTCGTTCGCTCCAAGCTGGGCTGTGTGCACGAACCCCCCGTTCAGCCCGACCG
CTGCGCCTTATCCGGTAACTATCGTCTTGAGTCCAACCCGGTAAGACACGACTTATCGCCACTGGCAGCA
GCCACTGGTAACAGGATTAGCAGAGCGAGGTATGTAGGCGGTGCTACAGAGTTCTTGAAGTGGTGGCCTA
ACTACGGCTACACTAGAAGAACAGTATTTGGTATCTGCGCTCTGCTGAAGCCAGTTACCTTCGGAAAAAG
AGTTGGTAGCTCTTGATCCGGCAAACAAACCACCGCTGGTAGCGGTGGTTTTTTTGTTTGCAAGCAGCAG
ATTACGCGCAGAAAAAAAGGATCTCAAGAAGATCCTTTGATCTTTTCTACGGGGTCTGACGCTCAGTGGA
ACGAAAACTCACGTTAAGGGATTTTGGTCATGAGATTATCAAAAAGGATCTTCACCTAGATCCTTTTAAA
TTAAAAATGAAGTTTTAAATCAATCTAAAGTATATATGAGTAAACTTGGTCTGACAGTTACCAATGCTTA
ATCAGTGAGGCACCTATCTCAGCGATCTGTCTATTTCGTTCATCCATAGTTGCCTGACTCCCCGTCGTGT
AGATAACTACGATACGGGAGGGCTTACCATCTGGCCCCAGTGCTGCAATGATACCGCGAGAACCACGCTC
ACCGGCTCCAGATTTATCAGCAATAAACCAGCCAGCCGGAAGGGCCGAGCGCAGAAGTGGTCCTGCAACT
TTATCCGCCTCCATCCAGTCTATTAATTGTTGCCGGGAAGCTAGAGTAAGTAGTTCGCCAGTTAATAGTT
TGCGCAACGTTGTTGCCATTGCTACAGGCATCGTGGTGTCACGCTCGTCGTTTGGTATGGCTTCATTCAG
CTCCGGTTCCCAACGATCAAGGCGAGTTACATGATCCCCCATGTTGTGCAAAAAAGCGGTTAGCTCCTTC
GGTCCTCCGATCGTTGTCAGAAGTAAGTTGGCCGCAGTGTTATCACTCATGGTTATGGCAGCACTGCATA
ATTCTCTTACTGTCATGCCATCCGTAAGATGCTTTTCTGTGACTGGTGAGTACTCAACCAAGTCATTCTG
AGAATAGTGTATGCGGCGACCGAGTTGCT
Features (pLannotate 1.2.2; 26 found; start..end, strand, type, name):
    260..364     -  promoter       AmpR promoter: bla
    459..494     +  CDS            rop (fragment): Rop protein, which maintains plasmids at low copy number; rop
    596..695     +  misc_feature   bom (fragment): basis of mobility region from pBR322
    701..858     -  CDS            lacZα (fragment): LacZα fragment of β-galactosidase; lacZ fragment
    891..918     +  repeat_region  AAV2 ITR (fragment): inverted terminal repeat of adeno-associated virus serotype 2 inverted
    947..974     +  repeat_region  AAV2 ITR (fragment): inverted terminal repeat of adeno-associated virus serotype 2 inverted
   1043..1490    +  promoter       hSyn promoter: human synapsin I promoter; confers neuron-specific expression (Kügler et al., 2003)
   1527..2246    +  CDS            EGFP: the original enhanced GFP (Yang et al., 1996) mammalian codon-optimized
   2262..2295    +  protein_bind   loxP: Cre-mediated recombination occurs in the 8-bp core sequence (GCATACAT). Cre recombinase
   2335..2384    +  ncRNA          Hammerhead 1: Accession: RF00163 - Hammerhead ribozyme (type I)
   2388..2421    +  protein_bind   loxP: Cre-mediated recombination occurs in the 8-bp core sequence (GCATACAT). Cre recombinase
   2422..2469    +  protein_bind   FRT: FLP-mediated recombination occurs in the 8-bp core sequence TCTAGAAA (Turan and Bode, 2011). FLP recombinase from the Saccharomyces cerevisiae 2μ plasmid
   2509..2558    +  ncRNA          Hammerhead 1: Accession: RF00163 - Hammerhead ribozyme (type I)
   2576..2609    +  protein_bind   FRT (minimal): supports FLP-mediated excision but not integration (Turan and Bode, 2011) FLP recombinase from the Saccharomyces cerevisiae 2μ plasmid
   2683..2732    +  ncRNA          Hammerhead 1: Accession: RF00163 - Hammerhead ribozyme (type I)
   2821..2978    +  misc_feature   WPRE (fragment): woodchuck hepatitis virus posttranscriptional regulatory element
   2984..3068    +  misc_feature   WPRE (fragment): woodchuck hepatitis virus posttranscriptional regulatory element
   3067..3110    -  polyA_signal   SV40 poly(A) signal (fragment): SV40 polyadenylation signal
   3114..3181    -  polyA_signal   SV40 poly(A) signal (fragment): SV40 polyadenylation signal
   3267..3407    +  repeat_region  AAV2 ITR: inverted terminal repeat of adeno-associated virus serotype 2 inverted
   3471..3487    -  protein_bind   lac operator: The lac repressor binds to the lac operator to inhibit transcription in E. coli. This inhibition can be relieved by adding lactose or isopropyl-β-D-thiogalactopyranoside (IPTG). lac repressor encoded by lacI
   3495..3525    -  promoter       lac promoter: promoter for the E. coli lac operon
   3540..3561    -  protein_bind   CAP binding site: CAP binding activates transcription in the presence of cAMP. E. coli catabolite activator protein
   3574..3666    -  CDS            lacI (fragment): lac repressor; lacI; The lac repressor binds to the lac operator to inhibit transcription in E. coli. This inhibition can be relieved by adding lactose or isopropyl-β-D-thiogalactopyranoside (IPTG).
   3849..4437    -  rep_origin     ori: high-copy-number ColE1/pMB1/pBR322/pUC origin of replication
   4608..259     -  CDS            AmpR (across the origin): β-lactamase; bla; confers resistance to ampicillin, carbenicillin, and related antibiotics
