[The description below was written by a language model from this plasmid's Addgene catalogue record and pLannotate feature annotations shown in this document.]
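Description:
pAAV-hSyn-ConVERGD-ConFonvCon-eGFP-W3SL is an adeno-associated virus transfer plasmid (about 5.2 kb) built on a pAAV backbone for neuron-targeted, recombinase-gated reporter expression. It is propagated in E. coli through a ColE1/pUC-type origin and selected with ampicillin via the bla gene. The catalogue lists it as low copy and grown in a recombination-deficient stable strain, as is common for ITR-containing plasmids. Remnants of lacZα, lac promoter/operator, lacI, rop and bom are backbone carry-over. The expression cassette lies between AAV2 inverted terminal repeats, which allow it to be packaged into AAV particles. The annotation detects the left ITR only as short fragments and the right one in full.

Within the ITRs, the human synapsin I promoter drives an EGFP coding sequence in the forward orientation. Immediately downstream, in the 3′ untranslated region, sit three hammerhead ribozyme elements. The first is flanked by a pair of loxP sites and the second by FRT sites. The third has no annotated flanking sites, but the construct name (vCon) and stated purpose imply vCre target sites that the annotation tool did not recognise. Self-cleaving ribozymes in this position would be expected to sever the transcript from its downstream stabilising elements and poly(A) tail, suppressing expression. Excision of each ribozyme by its recombinase would remove that block, so eGFP should appear only in cells containing Cre, Flp and vCre together. This matches the recorded AND intersectional logic. The cassette ends with W3SL, seen here as truncated WPRE and SV40 poly(A) fragments, a compact 3′ element that saves packaging capacity. The construct is used for labelling neuronal populations defined by three recombinase drivers from a single vector.
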