Addgene plasmid #218752: pAAV-hSyn-ConVERGD-ConFonvCon-eGFP-W3SL
Purpose: Provides AND intersectional (Cre+Flp+vCre) expression of eGFP
Depositing lab: Lindsay Schwarz. Depositing organization: St. Jude Children's Research Hospital. Publication: A Novel Single Vector Intersectional AAV Strategy for Interrogating Cellular Diversity and Brain Function. Hughes AC, Pollard BG, Xu B, Gammons JW, Chapman P, Bikoff JB, Schwarz LA. bioRxiv. 2023 Feb 8:2023.02.07.527312. doi: 10.1101/2023.02.07.527312. Preprint. PubMed 36798174.
Backbone
  Vector backbone: pAAV
  Backbone manufacturer: Azenta Life Sciences
  Vector type: AAV
Growth in bacteria
  Bacterial resistance: Ampicillin, 100 μg/mL
  Growth temperature: 30°C
  Growth strain: NEB Stable
  Copy number: Low Copy
Gene/Insert
  Gene/Insert name: eGFP
  Species: Synthetic
  Promoter: hSyn
  Cloning method: Other
Terms and licenses: Academic/Nonprofit Terms; Industry Terms: Not Available to Industry
Depositor comments: Please visit https://doi.org/10.1101/2023.02.07.527312 for bioRxiv preprint.
How to cite: pAAV-hSyn-ConVERGD-ConFonvCon-eGFP-W3SL was a gift from Lindsay Schwarz (Addgene plasmid # 218752 ; http://n2t.net/addgene:218752 ; RRID:Addgene_218752)
